Addgene plasmid #80804: p5E-ESyn1
Purpose: hSyn1 promoter fused to CMVmin
Depositing lab: Philip Washbourne. Depositing organization: University of Oregon. Publication: A MultiSite Gateway Toolkit for Rapid Cloning of Vertebrate Expression Constructs with Diverse Research Applications. Fowler DK, Stewart S, Seredick S, Eisen JS, Stankunas K, Washbourne P. PLoS One. 2016 Aug 8;11(8):e0159277. doi: 10.1371/journal.pone.0159277. eCollection 2016. PONE-D-16-19476 PubMed 27500400.
Backbone
  Vector backbone: pDONR221
  Backbone manufacturer: Invitrogen
  Backbone size w/o insert (bp): 2623
  Total vector size (bp): 3412
  Vector type: Mammalian Expression
Growth in bacteria
  Bacterial resistance: Kanamycin, 50 μg/mL
  Growth temperature: 37°C
  Growth strain: DH5alpha
  Copy number: Unknown
Gene/Insert
  Gene/Insert name: p5E-ESyn1
  Insert size (bp): 789
  Cloning method: Gateway Cloning
  Sequencing primers: 5′ M13(20)F; 3′ M13R
Terms and licenses: Academic/Nonprofit Terms; Industry Terms: Not Available to Industry
How to cite: p5E-ESyn1 was a gift from Philip Washbourne (Addgene plasmid # 80804 ; http://n2t.net/addgene:80804 ; RRID:Addgene_80804)
