[The description below was written by a language model from this plasmid's Addgene catalogue record and pLannotate feature annotations shown in this document.]
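Description:
p5E-ESyn1 is a 5′ entry clone from a MultiSite Gateway toolkit for assembling vertebrate expression constructs. The catalogue lists it as a mammalian expression vector built on Invitrogen's pDONR221 backbone, with a total size of about 3.4 kb and a 789 bp insert. It is maintained in E. coli through a high-copy ColE1/pUC-type origin and selected with kanamycin through the aph(3′)-Ia KanR gene. The rrnB T1 and T2 terminators upstream of the recombination cassette are standard donor-vector elements that shield the insert from read-through transcription. The short lacI and lacZα fragments and the T7 promoter are backbone remnants with no evident role in the payload.

The insert is a regulatory element only, with no coding sequence. The catalogue describes it as the human synapsin I (hSyn1) promoter fused to CMVmin. The feature table, however, annotates a human cytomegalovirus immediate-early enhancer placed directly upstream of an hSyn promoter fragment and shows no separate minimal CMV promoter, so the two descriptions do not match exactly. The annotated arrangement suggests an "enhanced" synapsin promoter, in which the CMV element would boost expression from the neuron-specific hSyn promoter, though the record does not state this.

The cassette lies between a site annotated as a partial attL1 overlapping an attB4 core and, downstream, an attR1 site. This is consistent with the attL4/attR1 configuration of a 5′ element entry clone. In a multi-fragment LR reaction, the promoter module would be recombined with middle and 3′ entry clones into a destination vector, placing a chosen gene and tag or polyA element under its control, presumably for neuronal expression.
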