Features (pLannotate 1.2.2; 12 found; start..end, strand, type, name):
    121..213     +  CDS            lacI (fragment): lac repressor; lacI; The lac repressor binds to the lac operator to inhibit transcription in E. coli. This inhibition can be relieved by adding lactose or isopropyl-β-D-thiogalactopyranoside (IPTG).
    268..295     -  terminator     rrnB T2 terminator: transcription terminator T2 from the E. coli rrnB gene
    427..470     +  terminator     rrnB T1 terminator: Escherichia coli rrnB; transcription terminator T1 from the E. coli rrnB gene
    517..553     -  CDS            lacZα (fragment): LacZα fragment of β-galactosidase; lacZ fragment
    592..677     +  protein_bind   attL1 (fragment): mutant version of attL; recombination site for the Gateway® LR reaction LR Clonase™
    668..688     +  protein_bind   attB4: mutant version of attB; core recombination site for the Gateway® BP reaction BP Clonase™
    750..1053    +  enhancer       CMV enhancer: human cytomegalovirus immediate early enhancer
   1079..1458    +  promoter       hSyn promoter (fragment): human synapsin I promoter; confers neuron-specific expression (Kügler et al., 2003)
   1461..1584    +  protein_bind   attR1: mutant version of attR; recombination site for the Gateway® LR reaction LR Clonase™
   1657..1675    -  promoter       T7 promoter: promoter for bacteriophage T7 RNA polymerase
   1809..2618    +  CDS            KanR: aminoglycoside phosphotransferase; aph(3')-Ia; confers resistance to kanamycin in bacteria or G418 (Geneticin®) in eukaryotes
   2765..3353    +  rep_origin     ori: high-copy-number ColE1/pMB1/pBR322/pUC origin of replication
>Addgene plasmid #80804 | p5E-ESyn1 | addgene full sequence | sequence record 164350
CTTTCCTGCGTTATCCCCTGATTCTGTGGATAACCGTATTACCGCCTTTGAGTGAGCTGATACCGCTCGC
CGCAGCCGAACGACCGAGCGCAGCGAGTCAGTGAGCGAGGAAGCGGAAGAGCGCCCAATACGCAAACCGC
CTCTCCCCGCGCGTTGGCCGATTCATTAATGCAGCTGGCACGACAGGTTTCCCGACTGGAAAGCGGGCAG
TGAGCGCAACGCAATTAATACGCGTACCGCTAGCCAGGAAGAGTTTGTAGAAACGCAAAAAGGCCATCCG
TCAGGATGGCCTTCTGCTTAGTTTGATGCCTGGCAGTTTATGGCGGGCGTCCTGCCCGCCACCCTCCGGG
CCGTTGCTTCACAACGTTCAAATCCGCTCCCGGCGGATTTGTCCTACTCAGGAGAGCGTTCACCGACAAA
CAACAGATAAAACGAAAGGCCCAGTCTTCCGACTGAGCCTTTCGTTTTATTTGATGCCTGGCAGTTCCCT
ACTCTCGCGTTAACGCTAGCATGGATGTTTTCCCAGTCACGACGTTGTAAAACGACGGCCAGTCTTAAGC
TCGGGCCCGCGTTAACGCTACCATGGAGCTCCAAATAATGATTTTATTTTGACTGATAGTGACCTGTTCG
TTGCAACAAATTGATAAGCAATGCTTTTTTATAATGCCAACTTTGTATAGAAAAGTTGATAGTTATTAAT
AGTAATCAATTACGGGGTCATTAGTTCATAGCCCATATATGGAGTTCCGCGTTACATAACTTACGGTAAA
TGGCCCGCCTGGCTGACCGCCCAACGACCCCCGCCCATTGACGTCAATAATGACGTATGTTCCCATAGTA
ACGCCAATAGGGACTTTCCATTGACGTCAATGGGTGGAGTATTTACGGTAAACTGCCCACTTGGCAGTAC
ATCAAGTGTATCATATGCCAAGTACGCCCCCTATTGACGTCAATGACGGTAAATGGCCCGCCTGGCATTA
TGCCCAGTACATGACCTTATGGGACTTTCCTACTTGGCAGTACATCTACGTATTAGTCATCGCTATTACC
ATGGCACCTGCAGAGGGCCCTGCGTATGAGTGCAAGTGGGTTTTAGGACCAGGATGAGGCGGGGTGGGGG
TGCCTACCTGACGACCGACCCCGACCCACTGGACAAGCACCCAACCCCCATTCCCCAAATTGCGCATCCC
CTATCAGAGAGGGGGAGGGGAAACAGGATGCGGCGAGGCGCGTGCGCACTGCCAGCTTCAGCACCGCGGA
CAGTGCCTTCGCCCCCGCCTGGCGGCGCGCGCCACCGCCGCCTCAGCACTGAAGGCGCGCTGACGTCACT
CGCCGGTCCCCCGCAAACTCCCCTTCCCGGCCACCTTGGTCGCGTCCGCGCCGCCGCCGGCCCAGCCGGA
CCGCACCACGCGAGGCGCGAGATAGGGGGGCACGGGCGCGACCATCTGCGCTGCGGCGACCAAGTTTGTA
CAAAAAAGTTGAACGAGAAACGTAAAATGATATAAATATCAATATATTAAATTAGATTTTGCATAAAAAA
CAGACTACATAATACTGTAAAACACAACATATGCAGTCACTATGAACCAACTACTTAGATGGTATTAGTG
ACCTGTAGAATTCGAGCTCTAGAGCTGCAGGGCGGCCGCGATATCCCCTATAGTGAGTCGTATTACATGG
TCATAGCTGTTTCCTGGCAGCTCTGGCCCGTGTCTCAAAATCTCTGATGTTACATTGCACAAGATAAAAA
TATATCATCATGAACAATAAAACTGTCTGCTTACATAAACAGTAATACAAGGGGTGTTATGAGCCATATT
CAACGGGAAACGTCGAGGCCGCGATTAAATTCCAACATGGATGCTGATTTATATGGGTATAAATGGGCTC
GCGATAATGTCGGGCAATCAGGTGCGACAATCTATCGCTTGTATGGGAAGCCCGATGCGCCAGAGTTGTT
TCTGAAACATGGCAAAGGTAGCGTTGCCAATGATGTTACAGATGAGATGGTCAGACTAAACTGGCTGACG
GAATTTATGCCTCTTCCGACCATCAAGCATTTTATCCGTACTCCTGATGATGCATGGTTACTCACCACTG
CGATCCCCGGAAAAACAGCATTCCAGGTATTAGAAGAATATCCTGATTCAGGTGAAAATATTGTTGATGC
GCTGGCAGTGTTCCTGCGCCGGTTGCATTCGATTCCTGTTTGTAATTGTCCTTTTAACAGCGATCGCGTA
TTTCGTCTCGCTCAGGCGCAATCACGAATGAATAACGGTTTGGTTGATGCGAGTGATTTTGATGACGAGC
GTAATGGCTGGCCTGTTGAACAAGTCTGGAAAGAAATGCATAAACTTTTGCCATTCTCACCGGATTCAGT
CGTCACTCATGGTGATTTCTCACTTGATAACCTTATTTTTGACGAGGGGAAATTAATAGGTTGTATTGAT
GTTGGACGAGTCGGAATCGCAGACCGATACCAGGATCTTGCCATCCTATGGAACTGCCTCGGTGAGTTTT
CTCCTTCATTACAGAAACGGCTTTTTCAAAAATATGGTATTGATAATCCTGATATGAATAAATTGCAGTT
TCATTTGATGCTCGATGAGTTTTTCTAATCAGAATTGGTTAATTGGTTGTAACACTGGCAGAGCATTACG
CTGACTTGACGGGACGGCGCAAGCTCATGACCAAAATCCCTTAACGTGAGTTACGCGTCGTTCCACTGAG
CGTCAGACCCCGTAGAAAAGATCAAAGGATCTTCTTGAGATCCTTTTTTTCTGCGCGTAATCTGCTGCTT
GCAAACAAAAAAACCACCGCTACCAGCGGTGGTTTGTTTGCCGGATCAAGAGCTACCAACTCTTTTTCCG
AAGGTAACTGGCTTCAGCAGAGCGCAGATACCAAATACTGTCCTTCTAGTGTAGCCGTAGTTAGGCCACC
ACTTCAAGAACTCTGTAGCACCGCCTACATACCTCGCTCTGCTAATCCTGTTACCAGTGGCTGCTGCCAG
TGGCGATAAGTCGTGTCTTACCGGGTTGGACTCAAGACGATAGTTACCGGATAAGGCGCAGCGGTCGGGC
TGAACGGGGGGTTCGTGCACACAGCCCAGCTTGGAGCGAACGACCTACACCGAACTGAGATACCTACAGC
GTGAGCATTGAGAAAGCGCCACGCTTCCCGAAGGGAGAAAGGCGGACAGGTATCCGGTAAGCGGCAGGGT
CGGAACAGGAGAGCGCACGAGGGAGCTTCCAGGGGGAAACGCCTGGTATCTTTATAGTCCTGTCGGGTTT
CGCCACCTCTGACTTGAGCGTCGATTTTTGTGATGCTCGTCAGGGGGGCGGAGCCTATGGAAAAACGCCA
GCAACGCGGCCTTTTTACGGTTCCTGGCCTTTTGCTGGCCTTTTGCTCACATGTT
