>Addgene plasmid #80804 | p5E-ESyn1 | addgene partial sequence | sequence record 161317 | M13-F20 5'-TGTAAAACGACGGCCAGT-3'
CCATGGAGCTCCAAATAATGATTTTATTTTGACTGATAGTGACCTGTTCGTTGCAACAAATTGATAAGCA
ATGCTTTTTTATAATGCCAACTTTGTATAGAAAAGTTGATAGTTATTAATAGTAATCAATTACGGGGTCA
TTAGTTCATAGCCCATATATGGAGTTCCGCGTTACATAACTTACGGTAAATGGCCCGCCTGGCTGACCGC
CCAACGACCCCCGCCCATTGACGTCAATAATGACGTATGTTCCCATAGTAACGCCAATAGGGACTTTCCA
TTGACGTCAATGGGTGGAGTATTTACGGTAAACTGCCCACTTGGCAGTACATCAAGTGTATCATATGCCA
AGTACGCCCCCTATTGACGTCAATGACGGTAAATGGCCCGCCTGGCATTATGCCCAGTACATGACCTTAT
GGGACTTTCCTACTTGGCAGTACATCTACGTATTAGTCATCGCTATTACCATGGCACCTGCAGAGGGCCC
TGCGTATGAGTGCAAGTGGGTTTTAGGACCAGGATGAGGCGGGGTGGGGGTGCCTACCTGACGACCGACC
CCGACCCACTGGACAAGCACCCAACCCCCATTCCCCAAATTGCGCATCCCCTATCAGAGAGGGGGAGGGG
AAACAGGATGCGGCGAGGCGCGTGCGCACTGCCAGCTTCAGCACCGCGGACAGTGCCTTCGCCCCCGCCT
GGCGGCGCGCGCCACCGCCGCCTCAGCACTGAAGGCGCGCTGACGTCACTCGCCGGTCCCCCGCAAACTC
C
