>Addgene plasmid #80804 | p5E-ESyn1 | addgene partial sequence | sequence record 163161 | M13-Rev 5'-CAGGAAACAGCTATGACC-3'
TCGCGGCCGCCCTGCAGCTCTAGAGCTCGAATTCTACAGGTCACTAATACCATCTAAGTAGTTGGTTCAT
AGTGACTGCATATGTTGTGTTTTACAGTATTATGTAGTCTGTTTTTTATGCAAAATCTAATTTAATATAT
TGATATTTATATCATTTTACGTTTCTCGTTCAACTTTTTTGTACAAACTTGGTCGCCGCAGCGCAGATGG
TCGCGCCCGTGCCCCCCTATCTCGCGCCTCGCGTGGTGCGGTCCGGCTGGGCCGGCGGCGGCGCGGACGC
GACCAAGGTGGCCGGGAAGGGGAGTTTGCGGGGGACCGGCGAGTGACGTCAGCGCGCCTTCAGTGCTGAG
GCGGCGGTGGCGCGCGCCGCCAGGCGGGGGCGAAGGCACTGTCCGCGGTGCTGAAGCTGGCAGTGCGCAC
GCGCCTCGCCGCATCCTGTTTCCCCTCCCCCTCTCTGATAGGGGATGCGCAATTTGGGGAATGGGGGTTG
GGTGCTTGTCCAGTGGGTCGGGGTCGGTCGTCAGGTAGGCACCCCCACCCCGCCTCATCCTGGTCCTAAA
ACCCACTTGCACTCATACGCAGGGCCCTCTGCAGGTGCCATGGTAATAGCGATGACTAATACGTAGATGT
ACTGCCAAGTAGGAAAGTCCCATAAGGTCATGTACTGGGCATAATGCCAGGCGGGCCATTTACCGTCATT
GACGTCA
